>Addgene plasmid #155282 | Lenti sgRNA NGFR GFP out of frame | addgene full sequence | sequence record 310437 | Addgene NGS Result
TAATGTGAGTTAGCTCACTCATTAGGCACCCCAGGCTTTACACTTTATGCTTCCGGCTCGTATGTTGTGT
GGAATTGTGAGCGGATAACAATTTCACACAGGAAACAGCTATGACCATGATTACGCCAAGCGCGCAATTA
ACCCTCACTAAAGGGAACAAAAGCTGGAGCTGCAAGCTTAATGTAGTCTTATGCAATACTCTTGTAGTCT
TGCAACATGGTAACGATGAGTTAGCAACATGCCTTACAAGGAGAGAAAAAGCACCGTGCATGCCGATTGG
TGGAAGTAAGGTGGTACGATCGTGCCTTATTAGGAAGGCAACAGACGGGTCTGACATGGATTGGACGAAC
CACTGAATTGCCGCATTGCAGAGATATTGTATTTAAGTGCCTAGCTCGATACATAAACGGGTCTCTCTGG
TTAGACCAGATCTGAGCCTGGGAGCTCTCTGGCTAACTAGGGAACCCACTGCTTAAGCCTCAATAAAGCT
TGCCTTGAGTGCTTCAAGTAGTGTGTGCCCGTCTGTTGTGTGACTCTGGTAACTAGAGATCCCTCAGACC
CTTTTAGTCAGTGTGGAAAATCTCTAGCAGTGGCGCCCGAACAGGGACTTGAAAGCGAAAGGGAAACCAG
AGGAGCTCTCTCGACGCAGGACTCGGCTTGCTGAAGCGCGCACGGCAAGAGGCGAGGGGCGGCGACTGGT
GAGTACGCCAAAAATTTTGACTAGCGGAGGCTAGAAGGAGAGAGATGGGTGCGAGAGCGTCAGTATTAAG
CGGGGGAGAATTAGATCGCGATGGGAAAAAATTCGGTTAAGGCCAGGGGGAAAGAAAAAATATAAATTAA
AACATATAGTATGGGCAAGCAGGGAGCTAGAACGATTCGCAGTTAATCCTGGCCTGTTAGAAACATCAGA
AGGCTGTAGACAAATACTGGGACAGCTACAACCATCCCTTCAGACAGGATCAGAAGAACTTAGATCATTA
TATAATACAGTAGCAACCCTCTATTGTGTGCATCAAAGGATAGAGATAAAAGACACCAAGGAAGCTTTAG
ACAAGATAGAGGAAGAGCAAAACAAAAGTAAGACCACCGCACAGCAAGCGGCCGCTGATCTTCAGACCTG
GAGGAGGAGATATGAGGGACAATTGGAGAAGTGAATTATATAAATATAAAGTAGTAAAAATTGAACCATT
AGGAGTAGCACCCACCAAGGCAAAGAGAAGAGTGGTGCAGAGAGAAAAAAGAGCAGTGGGAATAGGAGCT
TTGTTCCTTGGGTTCTTGGGAGCAGCAGGAAGCACTATGGGCGCAGCGTCAATGACGCTGACGGTACAGG
CCAGACAATTATTGTCTGGTATAGTGCAGCAGCAGAACAATTTGCTGAGGGCTATTGAGGCGCAACAGCA
TCTGTTGCAACTCACAGTCTGGGGCATCAAGCAGCTCCAGGCAAGAATCCTGGCTGTGGAAAGATACCTA
AAGGATCAACAGCTCCTGGGGATTTGGGGTTGCTCTGGAAAACTCATTTGCACCACTGCTGTGCCTTGGA
ATGCTAGTTGGAGTAATAAATCTCTGGAACAGATTTGGAATCACACGACCTGGATGGAGTGGGACAGAGA
AATTAACAATTACACAAGCTTAATACACTCCTTAATTGAAGAATCGCAAAACCAGCAAGAAAAGAATGAA
CAAGAATTATTGGAATTAGATAAATGGGCAAGTTTGTGGAATTGGTTTAACATAACAAATTGGCTGTGGT
ATATAAAATTATTCATAATGATAGTAGGAGGCTTGGTAGGTTTAAGAATAGTTTTTGCTGTACTTTCTAT
AGTGAATAGAGTTAGGCAGGGATATTCACCATTATCGTTTCAGACCCACCTCCCAACCCCGAGGGGACCC
AGAGAGGGCCTATTTCCCATGATTCCTTCATATTTGCATATACGATACAAGGCTGTTAGAGAGATAATTA
GAATTAATTTGACTGTAAACACAAAGATATTAGTACAAAATACGTGACGTAGAAAGTAATAATTTCTTGG
GTAGTTTGCAGTTTTAAAATTATGTTTTAAAATGGACTATCATATGCTTACCGTAACTTGAAAGTATTTC
GATTTCTTGGCTTTATATATCTTGTGGAAAGGACGAAACACCGGAGACGGTTGTAAATGAGCACACAAAA
TACACATGCTAAAATATTATATTCTATGACCTTTATAAAATCAACCAAAATCTTCTTTTTAATAACTTTA
GTATCAATAATTAGAATTTTTATGTTCCTTTTTGCAAACTTTTAATAAAAATGAGCAAAATAAAAAAACG
CTAGTTTTAGTAACTCGCGTTGTTTTCTTCACCTTTAATAATAGCTACTCCACCACTTGTTCCTAAGCGG
TCAGCTCCTGCTTCAATCATTTTTTGAGCATCTTCAAATGTTCTAACTCCACCAGCTGCTTTAACTAAAG
CATTGTCTTTAACAACTGACTTCATTAGTTTAACATCTTCAAATGTTGCACCTGATTTTGAAAATCCTGT
TGATGTTTTAACAAATTCTAATCCAGCTTCAACAGCTATTTCACAAGCTTTCATGATTTCTTCTTTTGTT
AATAAACAATTTTCCATAATACATTTAACAACATGTGATCCAGCTGCTTTTTTTACAGCTTTCATGTCTT
CTAAAACTAATTCATAATTTTTGTCTTTTAATGCACCAATATTTAATACCATATCAATTTCTGTTGCACC
ATCTTTAATTGCTTCAGAAACTTCGAATGCTTTTGTAGCTGTTGTGCATGCACCTAGAGGAAAACCTACA
ACATTTGTTATTCCTACATTTGTGCCTTTTAATAATTCTTTACAATAGCTTGTTCAATATGAATTAACAC
AAACTGTTGCAAAATCAAATTCAATTGCTTCATCACATAATTGTTTAATTTCAGCTTTCGTAGCATCTTG
TTTTAATAATGTGTGATCTATATATTTGTTTAGTTTCATTTTTTCTCCTATATATTCATTTTTAATTTTA
ATTCTTTAATAATTTCGTCTACTTTAACTTTAGCGTTTTGAACAGATTCACCAACACCTATAAAATAAAT
TTTTAGTTTAGGTTCAGTTCCACTTGGGCGAACAGCAAATCATGACTTATCTTCTAAATAAAATTTTAGT
AAGTCTTGTCCTGGCATATTATACATTCCATCGATGTAGTCTTCAACATTAACAACTTTAAGTCCAGCAA
TTTGAGTTAAGGGTGTTGCTCTCAATGATTTCATTAATGGTTCAATTTTTAATTTCTTTTCTTCTGGTTT
AAAATTCAAGTTTAAAGTGAAAGTGTAATATGCACCCATTTCTTTAAATAAATCTTCTAAATAGTCTACT
AATGTTTTATTTTGTTTTTTATAAAATCAAGCAGCCTCTGCTATTAATATAGAAGCTTGTATTCCATCTT
TATCTCTAGCTGAGTCATCAATTACATATCCATAACTTTCTTCATAAGCAAAAACAAAATTTAATCCGTT
ATCTTCTTCTTTAGCAATTTCTCTACCCATTCATTTAAATCCAGTTAAAGTTTTTACAATATTAACTCCA
TATTTTTCATGAGCGATTCTATCACCCAAATCACTTGTTACAAAACTTGAATATAGAGCCGGATTTTTTG
GAATGCTATTTAAGCGTTTTAGATTTGATAATTTTCAATCAATTAAAATTGGTCCTGTTTGATTTCCATC
TAATCTTACAAAATGACCATCATGTTTTATTGCCATTCCAAATCTGTCAGCATCTGGGTCATTCATAATA
ATAATATCTGCATCATGTTTAATACCATATTCAAGCGGTATTTTTCATGCAGGATCAAATTCTGGATTTG
GATTTACAACATTTTTAAATGTTTCATCTTCAAATGCATGCTCTTCAACCTCAATAACGTTATATCCTGA
TTCACGTAATATTTTTGGGGTAAATTTAGTTCCTGTTCCATTAACTGCGCTAAAAATAATTTTTAAATCT
TTTTTAGCTTCTTGCTCTTTTTTGTACGTCTCTGTTTAAGAGCTATGCTGGAAACAGCATAGCAAGTTTA
AATAAGGCTAGTCCGTTATCAACTTTGCTGGAAACAGCAAAGTGGCACCGAGTCGGTGCTTTTTTTGAAT
TCTAGATCTTGAGACAAATGGCAGTATTCATCCACAATTTTAAAAGAAAAGGGGGGATTGGGGGGTACAG
TGCAGGGGAAAGAATAGTAGACATAATAGCAACAGACATACAAACTAAAGAATTACAAAAACAAATTACA
AAAATTCAAAATTTTCGGGTTTATTACAGGGACAGCAGAGATCCACTTTGGCGCCGGCTCGAGTGGCTCC
GGTGCCCGTCAGTGGGCAGAGCGCACATCGCCCACAGTCCCCGAGAAGTTGGGGGGAGGGGTCGGCAATT
GAACCGGTGCCTAGAGAAGGTGGCGCGGGGTAAACTGGGAAAGTGATGTCGTGTACTGGCTCCGCCTTTT
TCCCGAGGGTGGGGGAGAACCGTATATAAGTGCAGTAGTCGCCGTGAACGTTCTTTTTCGCAACGGGTTT
GCCGCCAGAACACAGGTGTCGTGACGCGGGATCCGCCACCATGGGGAAGATGGGCGGGAGTCTTCAGGGT
TAGTAAGGGCGAGGAGCTGTTCACCGGGGTGGTGCCCATCCTGGTCGAGCTGGACGGCGACGTAAACGGC
CACAAGTTCAGCGTGTCCGGCGAGGGCGAGGGCGATGCCACCTACGGCAAGCTGACCCTGAAGTTCATCT
GCACCACCGGCAAGCTGCCCGTGCCCTGGCCCACCCTCGTGACCACCCTGACCTACGGCGTGCAGTGCTT
CAGCCGCTACCCCGACCACATGAAGCAGCACGACTTCTTCAAGTCCGCCATGCCCGAAGGCTACGTCCAG
GAGCGCACCATCTTCTTCAAGGACGACGGCAACTACAAGACCCGCGCCGAGGTGAAGTTCGAGGGCGACA
CCCTGGTGAACCGCATCGAGCTGAAGGGCATCGACTTCAAGGAGGACGGCAACATCCTGGGGCACAAGCT
GGAGTACAACTACAACAGCCACAACGTCTATATCATGGCCGACAAGCAGAAGAACGGCATCAAGGTGAAC
TTCAAGATCCGCCACAACATCGAGGACGGCAGCGTGCAGCTCGCCGACCACTACCAGCAGAACACCCCCA
TCGGCGACGGCCCCGTGCTGCTGCCCGACAACCACTACCTGAGCACCCAGTCCGCCCTGAGCAAAGACCC
CAACGAGAAGCGCGATCACATGGTCCTGCTGGAGTTCGTGACCGCCGCCGGGATCACTCTCGGCATGGAC
GAGCTGTACAAGTAGCGCCCCCCCCCCTAACGTTACTGGCCGAAGCCGCTTGGAATAAGGCCGGTGTGCG
TTTGTCTATATGTTATTTTCCACCATATTGCCGTCTTTTGGCAATGTGAGGGCCCGGAAACCTGGCCCTG
TCTTCTTGACGAGCATTCCTAGGGGTCTTTCCCCTCTCGCCAAAGGAATGCAAGGTCTGTTGAATGTCGT
GAAGGAAGCAGTTCCTCTGGAAGCTTCTTGAAGACAAACAACGTCTGTAGCGACCCTTTGCAGGCAGCGG
AACCCCCCACCTGGCGACAGGTGCCTCTGCGGCCAAAAGCCACGTGTATAAGATACACCTGCAAAGGCGG
CACAACCCCAGTGCCACGTTGTGAGTTGGATAGTTGTGGAAAGAGTCAAATGGCTCTCCTCAAGCGTATT
CAACAAGGGGCTGAAGGATGCCCAGAAGGTACCCCATTGTATGGGATCTGATCTGGGGCCTCGGTGCACA
TGCTTTACATGTGTTTAGTCGAGGTTAAAAAAACGTCTAGGCCCCCCGAACCACGGGGACGTGGTTTTCC
TTTGAAAAACACGATGATAATATGGCCACAACCATGGACGGGCCGCGCCTGCTGCTGTTGCTGCTTCTGG
GGGTGTCCCTTGGAGGTGCCAAGGAGGCATGCCCCACAGGCCTGTACACACACAGCGGTGAGTGCTGCAA
AGCCTGCAACCTGGGCGAGGGTGTGGCCCAGCCTTGTGGAGCCAACCAGACCGTGTGTGAGCCCTGCCTG
GACAGCGTGACGTTCTCCGACGTGGTGAGCGCGACCGAGCCGTGCAAGCCGTGCACCGAGTGCGTGGGGC
TCCAGAGCATGTCGGCGCCGTGCGTGGAGGCCGACGACGCCGTGTGCCGCTGCGCCTACGGCTACTACCA
GGATGAGACCACTGGGCGCTGCGAGGCGTGCCGCGTGTGCGAGGCGGGCTCGGGCCTCGTGTTCTCCTGC
CAGGACAAGCAGAACACCGTGTGCGAGGAGTGCCCCGACGGCACGTATTCCGACGAGGCCAACCACGTGG
ACCCGTGCCTGCCCTGCACCGTGTGCGAGGACACCGAGCGCCAGCTCCGCGAGTGCACACGCTGGGCCGA
CGCCGAGTGCGAGGAGATCCCTGGCCGTTGGATTACACGGTCCACACCCCCAGAGGGCTCGGACAGCACA
GCCCCCAGCACCCAGGAGCCTGAGGCACCTCCAGAACAAGACCTCATAGCCAGCACGGTGGCAGGTGTGG
TGACCACAGTGATGGGCAGCTCCCAGCCCGTGGTGACCCGAGGCACCACCGACAACCTCATCCCTGTCTA
TTGCTCCATCCTGGCTGCTGTGGTTGTGGGCCTTGTGGCCTACATAGCCTTCAAGAGGTGGAACAGTCAT
CGATATCCTCGAGGTCACCGCGGTCTAGAGTCGACCTGCAGCCAAGCTTATCGATAAGTACAAGTAGCGC
GTTAAGTCGACAATCAACCTCTGGATTACAAAATTTGTGAAAGATTGACTGGTATTCTTAACTATGTTGC
TCCTTTTACGCTATGTGGATACGCTGCTTTAATGCCTTTGTATCATGCTATTGCTTCCCGTATGGCTTTC
ATTTTCTCCTCCTTGTATAAATCCTGGTTGCTGTCTCTTTATGAGGAGTTGTGGCCCGTTGTCAGGCAAC
GTGGCGTGGTGTGCACTGTGTTTGCTGACGCAACCCCCACTGGTTGGGGCATTGCCACCACCTGTCAGCT
CCTTTCCGGGACTTTCGCTTTCCCCCTCCCTATTGCCACGGCGGAACTCATCGCCGCCTGCCTTGCCCGC
TGCTGGACAGGGGCTCGGCTGTTGGGCACTGACAATTCCGTGGTGTTGTCGGGGAAATCATCGTCCTTTC
CTTGGCTGCTCGCCTGTGTTGCCACCTGGATTCTGCGCGGGACGTCCTTCTGCTACGTCCCTTCGGCCCT
CAATCCAGCGGACCTTCCTTCCCGCGGCCTGCTGCCGGCTCTGCGGCCTCTTCCGCGTCTTCGCCTTCGC
CCTCAGACGAGTCGGATCTCCCTTTGGGCCGCCTCCCCGCGTCGACTTTAAGACCAATGACTTACAAGGC
AGCTGTAGATCTTAGCCACTTTTTAAAAGAAAAGGGGGGACTGGAAGGGCTAATTCACTCCCAACGAAGA
CAAGATCTGCTTTTTGCTTGTACTGGGTCTCTCTGGTTAGACCAGATCTGAGCCTGGGAGCTCTCTGGCT
AACTAGGGAACCCACTGCTTAAGCCTCAATAAAGCTTGCCTTGAGTGCTTCAAGTAGTGTGTGCCCGTCT
GTTGTGTGACTCTGGTAACTAGAGATCCCTCAGACCCTTTTAGTCAGTGTGGAAAATCTCTAGCAGTACG
TATAGTAGTTCATGTCATCTTATTATTCAGTATTTATAACTTGCAAAGAAATGAATATCAGAGAGTGAGA
GGAACTTGTTTATTGCAGCTTATAATGGTTACAAATAAAGCAATAGCATCACAAATTTCACAAATAAAGC
ATTTTTTTCACTGCATTCTAGTTGTGGTTTGTCCAAACTCATCAATGTATCTTATCATGTCTGGCTCTAG
CTATCCCGCCCCTAACTCCGCCCATCCCGCCCCTAACTCCGCCCAGTTCCGCCCATTCTCCGCCCCATGG
CTGACTAATTTTTTTTATTTATGCAGAGGCCGAGGCCGCCTCGGCCTCTGAGCTATTCCAGAAGTAGTGA
GGAGGCTTTTTTGGAGGCCTAGGGACGTACCCAATTCGCCCTATAGTGAGTCGTATTACGCGCGCTCACT
GGCCGTCGTTTTACAACGTCGTGACTGGGAAAACCCTGGCGTTACCCAACTTAATCGCCTTGCAGCACAT
CCCCCTTTCGCCAGCTGGCGTAATAGCGAAGAGGCCCGCACCGATCGCCCTTCCCAACAGTTGCGCAGCC
TGAATGGCGAATGGG
[124 nt withheld, positions 8276-8399]
C
[91 nt withheld, positions 8401-8491]
A
[49 nt withheld, positions 8493-8541]
CCTTTGACGTTGGAGTCCACGTTCTTT
[37 nt withheld, positions 8569-8605]
ACCCTATCTCGGTCTATTCTTTTGATTTATAAGGGATTTTGCCGATTTCGGCCTATTGGTTAAAAAATGA
GCTGATTTAACAAAAATTTAACGCGAATTTTAACAAAATATTAACGCTTACAATTTAGGTGGCACTTTTC
GGGGAAATGTGCGCGGAACCCCTATTTGTTTATTTTTCTAAATACATTCAAATATGTATCCGCTCATGAG
ACAATAACCCTGATAAATGCTTCAATAATATTGAAAAAGGAAGAGTATGAGTATTCAACATTTCCGTGTC
GCCCTTATTCCCTTTTTTGCGGCATTTTGCCTTCCTGTTTTTGCTCACCCAGAAACGCTGGTGAAAGTAA
AAGATGCTGAAGATCAGTTGGGTGCACGAGTGGGTTACATCGAACTGGATCTCAACAGCGGTAAGATCCT
TGAGAGTTTTCGCCCCGAAGAACGTTTTCCAATGATGAGCACTTTTAAAGTTCTGCTATGTGGCGCGGTA
TTATCCCGTATTGACGCCGGGCAAGAGCAACTCGGTCGCCGCATACACTATTCTCAGAATGACTTGGTTG
AGTACTCACCAGTCACAGAAAAGCATCTTACGGATGGCATGACAGTAAGAGAATTATGCAGTGCTGCCAT
AACCATGAGTGATAACACTGCGGCCAACTTACTTCTGACAACGATCGGAGGACCGAAGGAGCTAACCGCT
TTTTTGCACAACATGGGGGATCATGTAACTCGCCTTGATCGTTGGGAACCGGAGCTGAATGAAGCCATAC
CAAACGACGAGCGTGACACCACGATGCCTGTAGCAATGGCAACAACGTTGCGCAAACTATTAACTGGCGA
ACTACTTACTCTAGCTTCCCGGCAACAATTAATAGACTGGATGGAGGCGGATAAAGTTGCAGGACCACTT
CTGCGCTCGGCCCTTCCGGCTGGCTGGTTTATTGCTGATAAATCTGGAGCCGGTGAGCGTGGGTCTCGCG
GTATCATTGCAGCACTGGGGCCAGATGGTAAGCCCTCCCGTATCGTAGTTATCTACACGACGGGGAGTCA
GGCAACTATGGATGAACGAAATAGACAGATCGCTGAGATAGGTGCCTCACTGATTAAGCATTGGTAACTG
TCAGACCAAGTTTACTCATATATACTTTAGATTGATTTAAAACTTCATTTTTAATTTAAAAGGATCTAGG
TGAAGATCCTTTTTGATAATCTCATGACCAAAATCCCTTAACGTGAGTTTTCGTTCCACTGAGCGTCAGA
CCCCGTAGAAAAGATCAAAGGATCTTCTTGAGATCCTTTTTTTCTGCGCGTAATCTGCTGCTTGCAAACA
AAAAAACCACCGCTACCAGCGGTGGTTTGTTTGCCGGATCAAGAGCTACCAACTCTTTTTCCGAAGGTAA
CTGGCTTCAGCAGAGCGCAGATACCAAATACTGTTCTTCTAGTGTAGCCGTAGTTAGGCCACCACTTCAA
GAACTCTGTAGCACCGCCTACATACCTCGCTCTGCTAATCCTGTTACCAGTGGCTGCTGCCAGTGGCGAT
AAGTCGTGTCTTACCGGGTTGGACTCAAGACGATAGTTACCGGATAAGGCGCAGCGGTCGGGCTGAACGG
GGGGTTCGTGCACACAGCCCAGCTTGGAGCGAACGACCTACACCGAACTGAGATACCTACAGCGTGAGCT
ATGAGAAAGCGCCACGCTTCCCGAAGGGAGAAAGGCGGACAGGTATCCGGTAAGCGGCAGGGTCGGAACA
GGAGAGCGCACGAGGGAGCTTCCAGGGGGAAACGCCTGGTATCTTTATAGTCCTGTCGGGTTTCGCCACC
TCTGACTTGAGCGTCGATTTTTGTGATGCTCGTCAGGGGGGCGGAGCCTATGGAAAAACGCCAGCAACGC
GGCCTTTTTACGGTTCCTGGCCTTTTGCTGGCCTTTTGCTCACATGTTCTTTCCTGCGTTATCCCCTGAT
TCTGTGGATAACCGTATTACCGCCTTTGAGTGAGCTGATACCGCTCGCCGCAGCCGAACGACCGAGCGCA
GCGAGTCAGTGAGCGAGGAAGCGGAAGAGCGCCCAATACGCAAACCGCCTCTCCCCGCGCGTTGGCCGAT
TCATTAATGCAGCTGGCACGACAGGTTTCCCGACTGGAAAGCGGGCAGTGAGCGCAACGCAAT
Features (pLannotate 1.2.2; 32 found; start..end, strand, type, name):
      1..22      +  protein_bind   CAP binding site: CAP binding activates transcription in the presence of cAMP. E. coli catabolite activator protein
     37..67      +  promoter       lac promoter: promoter for the E. coli lac operon
     71..93      +  protein_bind   lac operator (fragment): The lac repressor binds to the lac operator to inhibit transcription in E. coli. This inhibition can be relieved by adding lactose or isopropyl-β-D-thiogalactopyranoside (IPTG). lac repressor encoded by lacI
    136..154     +  promoter       T3 promoter: promoter for bacteriophage T3 RNA polymerase
    182..408     +  promoter       RSV promoter: Rous sarcoma virus enhancer/promoter
    409..589     +  LTR            5' LTR (truncated): truncated 5' long terminal repeat (LTR) from HIV-1
    636..761     +  misc_feature   HIV-1 Ψ: packaging signal of human immunodeficiency virus type 1
    745..1108    +  CDS            HIV-1 gag (fragment): gag protein from human immunodeficiency virus 1; gag
   1254..1487    +  misc_feature   RRE: The Rev response element (RRE) of HIV-1 allows for Rev-dependent mRNA export from the nucleus to the cytoplasm.
   1864..1890    +  CDS            Rev (fragment): human immunodeficiency virus 1 (HIV-1) Rev protein; rev; enhances nuclear export of unspliced and incompletely spliced viral mRNAs
   1894..2134    +  promoter       U6 promoter: RNA polymerase III promoter for human U6 snRNA
   2320..2979    -  CDS            deoC1: DEOC1_STAAN - Also known as dra. Experimental evidence at protein level: Swiss-Prot protein existence level 1. Catalyzes a reversible aldol reaction between acetaldehyde and D-glyceraldehyde 3-phosphate to generate 2-deoxy-D-ribose 5- phosphate. From Staphylococcus aureus (strain N315).
   4042..4085    +  misc_RNA       tracrRNA (fragment): trans-activating CRISPR RNA for the Streptococcus pyogenes CRISPR/Cas9 system
   4168..4285    +  misc_feature   cPPT/CTS: central polypurine tract and central termination sequence of HIV-1
   4354..4565    +  promoter       EF-1α core promoter: core promoter for human elongation factor EF-1α
   4596..4615    +  misc_feature   HA-L (fragment): left homology arm from intron 1 of the mouse Rosa26 gene (Soriano, 1999)
   4619..5332    +  CDS            EGFP: EGFP is a basic (constitutively fluorescent) green fluorescent protein published in 1996, derived from Aequorea victoria. It is reported to be a rapidly-maturing weak dimer with moderate acid sensitivity.
   5438..5900    +  misc_feature   IRES: internal ribosome entry site (IRES) of the encephalomyocarditis virus (EMCV)
   5914..6717    +  CDS            NGFR (fragment): TNR16_HUMAN - Also known as TNFRSF16. Experimental evidence at protein level: Swiss-Prot protein existence level 1. Low affinity receptor which can bind to NGF, BDNF, NTF3, and NTF4. Forms a heterodimeric receptor with SORCS2 that binds the precursor forms of NGF, BDNF and NTF3 with high affinity, and has much lower affinity for mature NGF and BDNF (PubMed:24908487). Plays an important role in differentiation and survival of specific neuronal populations during development (By similarity). Can mediate cell survival as well as cell death of neural cells. Plays a role in the inactivation of RHOA
   6744..6761    +  misc_feature   MCS (fragment): pUC18/19 multiple cloning site
   6802..7390    +  misc_feature   WPRE: woodchuck hepatitis virus posttranscriptional regulatory element
   7441..7460    +  misc_feature   cPPT/CTS (fragment): central polypurine tract and central termination sequence of HIV-1
   7462..7695    +  LTR            3' LTR (ΔU3): self-inactivating 3' long terminal repeat (LTR) from HIV-1
   7773..7894    +  polyA_signal   SV40 poly(A) signal: SV40 polyadenylation signal
   7934..8069    +  rep_origin     SV40 ori: SV40 origin of replication
   8090..8108    -  promoter       T7 promoter: promoter for bacteriophage T7 RNA polymerase
   8116..8271    +  CDS            lacZα (fragment): LacZα fragment of β-galactosidase; lacZ fragment
   8276..8704    +  rep_origin     f1 ori (sequence partly withheld): f1 bacteriophage origin of replication; arrow indicates direction of (+) strand synthesis
   8757..8861    +  promoter       AmpR promoter: bla
   8862..9722    +  CDS            AmpR: β-lactamase; bla; confers resistance to ampicillin, carbenicillin, and related antibiotics
   9893..10481   +  rep_origin     ori: high-copy-number ColE1/pMB1/pBR322/pUC origin of replication
  10664..10756   +  CDS            lacI (fragment): lac repressor; lacI; The lac repressor binds to the lac operator to inhibit transcription in E. coli. This inhibition can be relieved by adding lactose or isopropyl-β-D-thiogalactopyranoside (IPTG).
