[The description below was written by a language model from this plasmid's Addgene catalogue record and pLannotate feature annotations shown in this document.]
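Description:
Lenti sgRNA NGFR GFP out of frame is a third-generation-style, self-inactivating HIV-1 lentiviral transfer plasmid that combines an sgRNA expression cassette with a built-in fluorescent reporter of Cas9 editing. It is derived from an earlier deposited lentiviral guide vector. In bacteria it is maintained through a high-copy pUC-type origin with ampicillin resistance, and an f1 origin is also present. The viral portion comprises an RSV promoter-driven truncated 5' LTR, the Ψ packaging signal with a gag fragment, the RRE, cPPT/CTS, WPRE and a ΔU3 3' LTR, followed by an SV40 polyadenylation signal and SV40 origin.

A human U6 promoter and an S. pyogenes guide scaffold flank a roughly 1.9 kb intervening region. This region is probably a stuffer to be replaced by a guide of interest, since the record lists the gRNA as empty. The automated annotation finds a bacterial deoC1-like match within it, which is probably incidental. Downstream, an EF-1α core promoter drives a bicistronic transcript of modified EGFP, EMCV IRES and an NGFR fragment. The NGFR fragment acts as a marker of transduced cells regardless of editing.

The GFP start codon is followed by a 20-nt target site for a ROSA sgRNA plus a PAM, which places the GFP coding sequence out of frame. The annotation detects this target as a short Rosa26 homology-arm fragment. A stop codon was also added in an alternative GFP frame without changing the GFP protein sequence. Presumably, Cas9 cutting at the target and the resulting indels can restore the frame, so GFP fluorescence marks edited cells within the NGFR-positive population. The plasmid is intended for use with a companion plasmid from the same depositor, whose contents this record does not describe.
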