Addgene plasmid #155282: Lenti sgRNA NGFR GFP out of frame
Purpose: Lentiviral plasmid for sgRNA, NGFR marker, editing detected with GFP, used with 155280
Depositing lab: Martin Carroll. Depositing organization: University of Pennsylvania.
Backbone
  Vector backbone: Addgene #108098
  Modifications to backbone: GFP modified so that ATG is followed by GAAGATGGGCGGGAGTCTTC and PAM site. Attached to IRES-NGFR. GFP sequence modified to add stop in alternative GFP frame (GFP protein sequence retained). Allows tracking of edited cells by ROSA sgRNA. Used with 155280
Growth in bacteria
  Bacterial resistance: Ampicillin, 100 μg/mL
  Growth temperature: 37°C
  Growth strain: NEB Stable
  Copy number: High Copy
Gene/Insert
  Gene/Insert name: GFP out of frame IRES NGFR
  gRNA/shRNA sequence: empty
Terms and licenses: Academic/Nonprofit Terms; Industry Terms: Not Available to Industry
How to cite: Lenti sgRNA NGFR GFP out of frame was a gift from Martin Carroll (Addgene plasmid # 155282 ; http://n2t.net/addgene:155282 ; RRID:Addgene_155282)
